>Addgene plasmid #245203 | pET-28b His6-TEV-SHP2-FL(D106P) | addgene full sequence | sequence record 487890 | Addgene NGS Result
TTGAGATCCTTTTTTTCTGCGCGTAATCTGCTGCTTGCAAACAAAAAAACCACCGCTACCAGCGGTGGTT
TGTTTGCCGGATCAAGAGCTACCAACTCTTTTTCCGAAGGTAACTGGCTTCAGCAGAGCGCAGATACCAA
ATACTGTCCTTCTAGTGTAGCCGTAGTTAGGCCACCACTTCAAGAACTCTGTAGCACCGCCTACATACCT
CGCTCTGCTAATCCTGTTACCAGTGGCTGCTGCCAGTGGCGATAAGTCGTGTCTTACCGGGTTGGACTCA
AGACGATAGTTACCGGATAAGGCGCAGCGGTCGGGCTGAACGGGGGGTTCGTGCACACAGCCCAGCTTGG
AGCGAACGACCTACACCGAACTGAGATACCTACAGCGTGAGCTATGAGAAAGCGCCACGCTTCCCGAAGG
GAGAAAGGCGGACAGGTATCCGGTAAGCGGCAGGGTCGGAACAGGAGAGCGCACGAGGGAGCTTCCAGGG
GGAAACGCCTGGTATCTTTATAGTCCTGTCGGGTTTCGCCACCTCTGACTTGAGCGTCGATTTTTGTGAT
GCTCGTCAGGGGGGCGGAGCCTATGGAAAAACGCCAGCAACGCGGCCTTTTTACGGTTCCTGGCCTTTTG
CTGGCCTTTTGCTCACATGTTCTTTCCTGCGTTATCCCCTGATTCTGTGGATAACCGTATTACCGCCTTT
GAGTGAGCTGATACCGCTCGCCGCAGCCGAACGACCGAGCGCAGCGAGTCAGTGAGCGAGGAAGCGGAAG
AGCGCCTGATGCGGTATTTTCTCCTTACGCATCTGTGCGGTATTTCACACCGCAATGGTGCACTCTCAGT
ACAATCTGCTCTGATGCCGCATAGTTAAGCCAGTATACACTCCGCTATCGCTACGTGACTGGGTCATGGC
TGCGCCCCGACACCCGCCAACACCCGCTGACGCGCCCTGACGGGCTTGTCTGCTCCCGGCATCCGCTTAC
AGACAAGCTGTGACCGTCTCCGGGAGCTGCATGTGTCAGAGGTTTTCACCGTCATCACCGAAACGCGCGA
GGCAGCTGCGGTAAAGCTCATCAGCGTGGTCGTGAAGCGATTCACAGATGTCTGCCTGTTCATCCGCGTC
CAGCTCGTTGAGTTTCTCCAGAAGCGTTAATGTCTGGCTTCTGATAAAGCGGGCCATGTTAAGGGCGGTT
TTTTCCTGTTTGGTCACTGATGCCTCCGTGTAAGGGGGATTTCTGTTCATGGGGGTAATGATACCGATGA
AACGAGAGAGGATGCTCACGATACGGGTTACTGATGATGAACATGCCCGGTTACTGGAACGTTGTGAGGG
TAAACAACTGGCGGTATGGATGCGGCGGGACCAGAGAAAAATCACTCAGGGTCAATGCCAGCGCTTCGTT
AATACAGATGTAGGTGTTCCACAGGGTAGCCAGCAGCATCCTGCGATGCAGATCCGGAACATAATGGTGC
AGGGCGCTGACTTCCGCGTTTCCAGACTTTACGAAACACGGAAACCGAAGACCATTCATGTTGTTGCTCA
GGTCGCAGACGTTTTGCAGCAGCAGTCGCTTCACGTTCGCTCGCGTATCGGTGATTCATTCTGCTAACCA
GTAAGGCAACCCCGCCAGCCTAGCCGGGTCCTCAACGACAGGAGCACGATCATGCGCACCCGTGGGGCCG
CCATGCCGGCGATAATGGCCTGCTTCTCGCCGAAACGTTTGGTGGCGGGACCAGTGACGAAGGCTTGAGC
GAGGGCGTGCAAGATTCCGAATACCGCAAGCGACAGGCCGATCATCGTCGCGCTCCAGCGAAAGCGGTCC
TCGCCGAAAATGACCCAGAGCGCTGCCGGCACCTGTCCTACGAGTTGCATGATAAAGAAGACAGTCATAA
GTGCGGCGACGATAGTCATGCCCCGCGCCCACCGGAAGGAGCTGACTGGGTTGAAGGCTCTCAAGGGCAT
CGGTCGAGATCCCGGTGCCTAATGAGTGAGCTAACTTACATTAATTGCGTTGCGCTCACTGCCCGCTTTC
CAGTCGGGAAACCTGTCGTGCCAGCTGCATTAATGAATCGGCCAACGCGCGGGGAGAGGCGGTTTGCGTA
TTGGGCGCCAGGGTGGTTTTTCTTTTCACCAGTGAGACGGGCAACAGCTGATTGCCCTTCACCGCCTGGC
CCTGAGAGAGTTGCAGCAAGCGGTCCACGCTGGTTTGCCCCAGCAGGCGAAAATCCTGTTTGATGGTGGT
TAACGGCGGGATATAACATGAGCTGTCTTCGGTATCGTCGTATCCCACTACCGAGATATCCGCACCAACG
CGCAGCCCGGACTCGGTAATGGCGCGCATTGCGCCCAGCGCCATCTGATCGTTGGCAACCAGCATCGCAG
TGGGAACGATGCCCTCATTCAGCATTTGCATGGTTTGTTGAAAACCGGACATGGCACTCCAGTCGCCTTC
CCGTTCCGCTATCGGCTGAATTTGATTGCGAGTGAGATATTTATGCCAGCCAGCCAGACGCAGACGCGCC
GAGACAGAACTTAATGGGCCCGCTAACAGCGCGATTTGCTGGTGACCCAATGCGACCAGATGCTCCACGC
CCAGTCGCGTACCGTCTTCATGGGAGAAAATAATACTGTTGATGGGTGTCTGGTCAGAGACATCAAGAAA
TAACGCCGGAACATTAGTGCAGGCAGCTTCCACAGCAATGGCATCCTGGTCATCCAGCGGATAGTTAATG
ATCAGCCCACTGACGCGTTGCGCGAGAAGATTGTGCACCGCCGCTTTACAGGCTTCGACGCCGCTTCGTT
CTACCATCGACACCACCACGCTGGCACCCAGTTGATCGGCGCGAGATTTAATCGCCGCGACAATTTGCGA
CGGCGCGTGCAGGGCCAGACTGGAGGTGGCAACGCCAATCAGCAACGACTGTTTGCCCGCCAGTTGTTGT
GCCACGCGGTTGGGAATGTAATTCAGCTCCGCCATCGCCGCTTCCACTTTTTCCCGCGTTTTCGCAGAAA
CGTGGCTGGCCTGGTTCACCACGCGGGAAACGGTCTGATAAGAGACACCGGCATACTCTGCGACATCGTA
TAACGTTACTGGTTTCACATTCACCACCCTGAATTGACTCTCTTCCGGGCGCTATCATGCCATACCGCGA
AAGGTTTTGCGCCATTCGATGGTGTCCGGGATCTCGACGCTCTCCCTTATGCGACTCCTGCATTAGGAAG
CAGCCCAGTAGTAGGTTGAGGCCGTTGAGCACCGCCGCCGCAAGGAATGGTGCATGCAAGGAGATGGCGC
CCAACAGTCCCCCGGCCACGGGGCCTGCCACCATACCCACGCCGAAACAAGCGCTCATGAGCCCGAAGTG
GCGAGCCCGATCTTCCCCATCGGTGATGTCGGCGATATAGGCGCCAGCAACCGCACCTGTGGCGCCGGTG
ATGCCGGCCACGATGCGTCCGGCGTAGAGGATCGAGATCTCGATCCCGCGAAATTAATACGACTCACTAT
AGGGGAATTGTGAGCGGATAACAATTCCCCTCTAGAAATAATTTTGTTTAACTTTAAGAAGGAGATATAC
CATGGGCAGCAGCCATCATCATCATCATCACGATTACGATATCCCAACGACCGAAAACCTTTACTTCCAG
GGCCATATGACATCGCGGAGATGGTTTCACCCAAATATCACTGGTGTGGAGGCAGAAAACCTACTGTTGA
CAAGAGGAGTTGATGGCAGTTTTTTGGCAAGGCCTAGTAAAAGTAACCCTGGAGACTTCACACTTTCCGT
TAGAAGAAATGGAGCTGTCACCCACATCAAGATTCAGAACACTGGTGATTACTATGACCTGTATGGAGGG
GAGAAATTTGCCACTTTGGCTGAGTTGGTCCAGTATTACATGGAACATCACGGGCAATTAAAAGAGAAGA
ATGGAGATGTCATTGAGCTTAAATATCCTCTGAACTGTGCACCTCCTACCTCTGAAAGGTGGTTTCATGG
ACATCTCTCTGGGAAAGAAGCAGAGAAATTATTAACTGAAAAAGGAAAACATGGTAGTTTTCTTGTACGA
GAGAGCCAGAGCCACCCTGGAGATTTTGTTCTTTCTGTGCGCACTGGTGATGACAAAGGGGAGAGCAATG
ACGGCAAGTCTAAAGTGACCCATGTTATGATTCGCTGTCAGGAACTGAAATACGACGTTGGTGGAGGAGA
ACGGTTTGATTCTTTGACAGATCTTGTGGAACATTATAAGAAGAATCCTATGGTGGAAACATTGGGTACA
GTACTACAACTCAAGCAGCCCCTTAACACGACTCGTATAAATGCTGCTGAAATAGAAAGCAGAGTTCGAG
AACTAAGCAAATTAGCTGAGACCACAGATAAAGTCAAACAAGGCTTTTGGGAAGAATTTGAGACACTACA
ACAACAGGAGTGCAAACTTCTCTACAGCCGAAAAGAGGGTCAAAGGCAAGAAAACAAAAACAAAAATAGA
TATAAAAACATCCTGCCCTTTGATCATACCAGGGTTGTCCTACACGATGGTGATCCCAATGAGCCTGTTT
CAGATTACATCAATGCAAATATCATCATGCCTGAATTTGAAACCAAGTGCAACAATTCAAAGCCCAAAAA
GAGTTACATTGCCACACAAGGCTGCCTGCAAAACACGGTGAATGACTTTTGGCGGATGGTGTTCCAAGAA
AACTCCCGAGTGATTGTCATGACAACGAAAGAAGTGGAGAGAGGAAAGAGTAAATGTGTCAAATACTGGC
CTGATGAGTATGCTCTAAAAGAATATGGCGTCATGCGTGTTAGGAACGTCAAAGAAAGCGCCGCTCATGA
CTATACGCTAAGAGAACTTAAACTTTCAAAGGTTGGACAAGGGAATACGGAGAGAACGGTCTGGCAATAC
CACTTTCGGACCTGGCCGGACCACGGCGTGCCCAGCGACCCTGGGGGCGTGCTGGACTTCCTGGAGGAGG
TGCACCATAAGCAGGAGAGCATCATGGATGCAGGGCCGGTCGTGGTGCACTGCAGTGCTGGAATTGGCCG
GACAGGGACGTTCATTGTGATTGATATTCTTATTGACATCATCAGAGAGAAAGGTGTTGACTGCGATATT
GACGTTCCCAAAACCATCCAGATGGTGCGGTCTCAGAGGTCAGGGATGGTCCAGACAGAAGCACAGTACC
GATTTATCTATATGGCGGTCCAGCATTATATTGAAACACTACAGCGCAGGATTGAAGAAGAGCAGAAAAG
CAAGAGGAAAGGGCACGAATATACAAATATTAAGTATTCTCTAGCGGACCAGACGAGTGGAGATCAGAGC
CCTCTCCCGCCTTGTACTCCAACGCCACCCTGTGCAGAAATGAGAGAAGACAGTGCTAGAGTCTATGAAA
ACGTGGGCCTGATGCAACAGCAGAAAAGTTTCAGATAGGGATCCGAATTCGAGCTCCGTCGACAAGCTTG
CGGCCGCACTCGAGCACCACCACCACCACCACTGAGATCCGGCTGCTAACAAAGCCCGAAAGGAAGCTGA
GTTGGCTGCTGCCACCGCTGAGCAATAACTAGCATAACCCCTTGGGGCCTCTAAACGGGTCTTGAGGGGT
TTTTTGCTGAAAGGAGGAACTATATCCGGATTGGCGAATGGG
[124 nt withheld, positions 5643-5766]
C
[91 nt withheld, positions 5768-5858]
A
[49 nt withheld, positions 5860-5908]
CCTTTGACGTTGGAGTCCACGTTCTTT
[37 nt withheld, positions 5936-5972]
ACCCTATCTCGGTCTATTCTTTTGATTTATAAGGGATTTTGCCGATTTCGGCCTATTGGTTAAAAAATGA
GCTGATTTAACAAAAATTTAACGCGAATTTTAACAAAATATTAACGCTTACAATTTAGGTGGCACTTTTC
GGGGAAATGTGCGCGGAACCCCTATTTGTTTATTTTTCTAAATACATTCAAATATGTATCCGCTCATGAA
TTAATTCTTAGAAAAACTCATCGAGCATCAAATGAAACTGCAATTTATTCATATCAGGATTATCAATACC
ATATTTTTGAAAAAGCCGTTTCTGTAATGAAGGAGAAAACTCACCGAGGCAGTTCCATAGGATGGCAAGA
TCCTGGTATCGGTCTGCGATTCCGACTCGTCCAACATCAATACAACCTATTAATTTCCCCTCGTCAAAAA
TAAGGTTATCAAGTGAGAAATCACCATGAGTGACGACTGAATCCGGTGAGAATGGCAAAAGTTTATGCAT
TTCTTTCCAGACTTGTTCAACAGGCCAGCCATTACGCTCGTCATCAAAATCACTCGCATCAACCAAACCG
TTATTCATTCGTGATTGCGCCTGAGCGAGACGAAATACGCGATCGCTGTTAAAAGGACAATTACAAACAG
GAATCGAATGCAACCGGCGCAGGAACACTGCCAGCGCATCAACAATATTTTCACCTGAATCAGGATATTC
TTCTAATACCTGGAATGCTGTTTTCCCGGGGATCGCAGTGGTGAGTAACCATGCATCATCAGGAGTACGG
ATAAAATGCTTGATGGTCGGAAGAGGCATAAATTCCGTCAGCCAGTTTAGTCTGACCATCTCATCTGTAA
CATCATTGGCAACGCTACCTTTGCCATGTTTCAGAAACAACTCTGGCGCATCGGGCTTCCCATACAATCG
ATAGATTGTCGCACCTGATTGCCCGACATTATCGCGAGCCCATTTATACCCATATAAATCAGCATCCATG
TTGGAATTTAATCGCGGCCTAGAGCAAGACGTTTCCCGTTGAATATGGCTCATAACACCCCTTGTATTAC
TGTTTATGTAAGCAGACAGTTTTATTGTTCATGACCAAAATCCCTTAACGTGAGTTTTCGTTCCACTGAG
CGTCAGACCCCGTAGAAAAGATCAAAGGATCTTC
Features (pLannotate 1.2.2; 20 found; start..end, strand, type, name):
      1..589     +  rep_origin     ori: high-copy-number ColE1/pMB1/pBR322/pUC origin of replication
    775..914     -  misc_feature   bom: basis of mobility region from pBR322
   1016..1207    -  CDS            rop: Rop protein, which maintains plasmids at low copy number; rop
   1224..1604    +  CDS            YPB1_ECOLX: Protein predicted: Swiss-Prot protein existence level 4. From Escherichia coli.
   1676..1967    -  CDS            TcR (fragment): tetracycline efflux protein; tet; confers resistance to tetracycline
   1982..2003    -  protein_bind   CAP binding site: CAP binding activates transcription in the presence of cAMP. E. coli catabolite activator protein
   2016..3098    -  CDS            lacI: lac repressor; lacI; The lac repressor binds to the lac operator to inhibit transcription in E. coli. This inhibition can be relieved by adding lactose or isopropyl-β-D-thiogalactopyranoside (IPTG).
   3099..3176    -  promoter       lacI promoter: lacI
   3184..3463    -  CDS            TcR (fragment): tetracycline efflux protein; tet; confers resistance to tetracycline
   3485..3503    +  promoter       T7 promoter: promoter for bacteriophage T7 RNA polymerase
   3504..3528    +  protein_bind   lac operator: The lac repressor binds to the lac operator to inhibit transcription in E. coli. This inhibition can be relieved by adding lactose or isopropyl-β-D-thiogalactopyranoside (IPTG). lac repressor encoded by lacI
   3543..3565    +  RBS            RBS: efficient ribosome binding site from bacteriophage T7 gene 10 (Olins and Rangwala, 1989)
   3584..3600    +  CDS            capTEV™ (fragment): composite tag for in vivo biotinylation, TEV protease cleavage, and 6xHis tagging
   3647..5425    +  CDS            PTPN11: PTN11_HUMAN - Also known as PTP2C, SHPTP2. Experimental evidence at protein level: Swiss-Prot protein existence level 1. Acts downstream of various receptor and cytoplasmic protein tyrosine kinases to participate in the signal transduction from the cell surface to the nucleus (PubMed:10655584, PubMed:18559669, PubMed:18829466, PubMed:26742426, PubMed:28074573). Positively regulates MAPK signal transduction pathway (PubMed:28074573). Dephosphorylates GAB1, ARHGAP35 and EGFR (PubMed:28074573). Dephosphorylates ROCK2 at 'Tyr-722' resulting in stimulation of its RhoA binding activity (PubMed:18559
   5475..5492    +  CDS            9xHis (fragment): 9xHis affinity tag
   5502..5551    +  CDS            SET1 (fragment): solubility-enhancement tag derived from T7 phage gene 10B
   5559..5606    +  terminator     T7 terminator: transcription terminator for bacteriophage T7 RNA polymerase
   5643..6071    +  rep_origin     f1 ori (sequence partly withheld): f1 bacteriophage origin of replication; arrow indicates direction of (+) strand synthesis
   6124..6181    +  promoter       AmpR promoter (fragment): bla
   6190..7005    -  CDS            KanR: aminoglycoside phosphotransferase; aph(3')-Ia; confers resistance to kanamycin in bacteria or G418 (Geneticin®) in eukaryotes
