[The description below was written by a language model from this plasmid's Addgene catalogue record and pLannotate feature annotations shown in this document.]
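Description:
pET-28b His6-TEV-SHP2-FL(D106P) is a bacterial expression plasmid of about 7.1 kb, built on a pET-28b backbone for recombinant production of full-length human SHP2, the tyrosine phosphatase encoded by PTPN11. It replicates from a ColE1/pBR322-type origin accompanied by the bom region and the rop gene, consistent with the low copy number given in the catalogue entry, and it is selected with kanamycin through an aminoglycoside phosphotransferase (KanR) gene. An f1 origin is also present, along with short tetracycline-resistance gene remnants and an AmpR promoter fragment that are backbone leftovers rather than functional markers.

The expression cassette follows the standard pET design. A T7 promoter with an adjacent lac operator and the T7 gene 10 ribosome binding site drives the open reading frame, a T7 terminator closes it, and a plasmid-borne lacI gene supplies repressor. Transcription therefore depends on a host providing T7 RNA polymerase and is induced with IPTG. The coding region begins with an N-terminal 6xHis tag, which the construct name indicates is followed by a TEV protease cleavage site so that the tag can be removed after affinity purification. This is followed by the complete PTPN11 sequence carrying the D106P substitution. A short His-tag-like fragment is annotated downstream of the insert, as is typical of the pET-28 backbone. The record lists only the N-terminal tag and does not say whether this downstream segment is translated. The insert was introduced by Gibson assembly. The stated purpose is production of His-tagged full-length SHP2, and the associated work is a deep mutational scan of SHP2 regulation and pathogenicity, suggesting use of the purified D106P variant in biochemical characterisation. The record does not state the specific effect of the mutation.
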