Addgene plasmid #245203: pET-28b His6-TEV-SHP2-FL(D106P)
Purpose: Production of His-tagged full-length SHP2
Depositing lab: Neel Shah. Depositing organization: Columbia University. Publication: Deep mutational scanning of the multi-domain phosphatase SHP2 reveals mechanisms of regulation and pathogenicity. Jiang Z, van Vlimmeren AE, Karandur D, Semmelman A, Shah NH. Nat Commun. 2025 Jul 1;16(1):5464. doi: 10.1038/s41467-025-60641-4. PubMed 40595497.
Backbone
  Vector backbone: pET
  Vector type: Bacterial Expression
Growth in bacteria
  Bacterial resistance: Kanamycin, 50 μg/mL
  Growth temperature: 37°C
  Growth strain: DH5alpha
  Copy number: Low Copy
Gene/Insert
  Gene/Insert name: SHP2 full-length
  Species: H. sapiens (human)
  Mutation: D106P
  Tag / fusion protein: 6xHis (N terminal on insert)
  Cloning method: Gibson Cloning
Terms and licenses: Academic/Nonprofit Terms; Industry Terms: Not Available to Industry
How to cite: pET-28b His6-TEV-SHP2-FL(D106P) was a gift from Neel Shah (Addgene plasmid # 245203 ; http://n2t.net/addgene:245203 ; RRID:Addgene_245203)
